>Addgene plasmid #101335 | pALPS puro miR30-L1221 | addgene full sequence | sequence record 194228 | Addgene NGS Result
GTCGACGGATCGGGAGATCTCCCGATCCCCTATGGTGCACTCTCAGTACAATCTGCTCTGATGCCGCATA
GTTAAGCCAGTATCTGCTCCCTGCTTGTGTGTTGGAGGTCGCTGAGTAGTGCGCGAGCAAAATTTAAGCT
ACAACAAGGCAAGGCTTGACCGACAATTGCATGAAGAATCTGCTTAGGGTTAGGCGTTTTGCGCTGCTTC
GCGATGTACGGGCCAGATATACGCGCTGTGGAATGTGTGTCAGTTAGGGTGTGGAAAGTCCCCAGGCTCC
CCAGCAGGCAGAAGTATGCAAAGCATGCATCTCAATTAGTCAGCAACCAGGTGTGGAAAGTCCCCAGGCT
CCCCAGCAGGCAGAAGTATGCAAAGCATGCATCTCAATTAGTCAGCAACCATAGTCCCGCCCCTAACTCC
GCCCATCCCGCCCCTAACTCCGCCCAGTTCCGCCCATTCTCCGCCCCATGGCTGACTAATTTTTTTTATT
TATGCAGAGGCCGAGGCCGCCTCTGCCTCTGAGCTATTCCAGAAGTAGTGAGGAGGCTTTTTTGGAGGCC
TAGGCTTTTGCAAAAAGCTCGCGTTGACATTGATTATTGACTAGTTATTAATAGTAATCAATTACGGGGT
CATTAGTTCATAGCCCATATATGGAGTTCCGCGTTACATAACTTACGGTAAATGGCCCGCCTGGCTGACC
GCCCAACGACCCCCGCCCATTGACGTCAATAATGACGTATGTTCCCATAGTAACGCCAATAGGGACTTTC
CATTGACGTCAATGGGTGGAGTATTTACGGTAAACTGCCCACTTGGCAGTACATCAAGTGTATCATATGC
CAAGTACGCCCCCTATTGACGTCAATGACGGTAAATGGCCCGCCTGGCATTATGCCCAGTACATGACCTT
ATGGGACTTTCCTACTTGGCAGTACATCTACGTATTAGTCATCGCTATTACCATGGTGATGCGGTTTTGG
CAGTACATCAATGGGCGTGGATAGCGGTTTGACTCACGGGGATTTCCAAGTCTCCACCCCATTGACGTCA
ATGGGAGTTTGTTTTGGCACCAAAATCAACGGGACTTTCCAAAATGTCGTAACAACTCCGCCCCATTGAC
GCAAATGGGCGGTAGGCGTGTACGGTGGGAGGTCTATATAAGCAGCGCGTTTTGCCTGTACTGGGTCTCT
CTGGTTAGACCAGATCTGAGCCTGGGAGCTCTCTGGCTAACTAGGGAACCCACTGCTTAAGCCTCAATAA
AGCTTGCCTTGAGTGCTTCAAGTAGTGTGTGCCCGTCTGTTGTGTGACTCTGGTAACTAGAGATCCCTCA
GACCCTTTTAGTCAGTGTGGAAAATCTCTAGCAGTGGCGCCCGAACAGGGACTTGAAAGCGAAAGGGAAA
CCAGAGGAGCTCTCTCGACGCAGGACTCGGCTTGCTGAAGCGCGCACGGCAAGAGGCGAGGGGCGGCGAC
TGGTGAGTACGCCAAAAATTTTGACTAGCGGAGGCTAGAAGGAGAGAGATGGGTGCGAGAGCGTCAGTAT
TAAGCGGGGGAGAATTAGATCGCGATGGGAAAAAATTCGGTTAAGGCCAGGGGGAAAGAAAAAATATAAA
TTAAAACATATAGTATGGGCAAGCAGGGAGCTAGAACGATTCGCAGTTAATCCTGGCCTGTTAGAAACAT
CAGAAGGCTGTAGACAAATACTGGGACAGCTACAACCATCCCTTCAGACAGGATCAGAAGAACTTAGATC
ATTATATAATACAGTAGCAACCCTCTATTGTGTGCATCAAAGGATAGAGATAAAAGACACCAAGGAAGCT
TTAGACAAGATAGAGGAAGAGCAAAACAAAAGTAAGACCACCGCACAGCAAGCGGCCGGCCGCTGATCTT
CAGACCTGGAGGAGGAGATATGAGGGACAATTGGAGAAGTGAATTATATAAATATAAAGTAGTAAAAATT
GAACCATTAGGAGTAGCACCCACCAAGGCAAAGAGAAGAGTGGTGCAGAGAGAAAAAAGAGCAGTGGGAA
TAGGAGCTTTGTTCCTTGGGTTCTTGGGAGCAGCAGGAAGCACTATGGGCGCAGCGTCAATGACGCTGAC
GGTACAGGCCAGACAATTATTGTCTGGTATAGTGCAGCAGCAGAACAATTTGCTGAGGGCTATTGAGGCG
CAACAGCATCTGTTGCAACTCACAGTCTGGGGCATCAAGCAGCTCCAGGCAAGAATCCTGGCTGTGGAAA
GATACCTAAAGGATCAACAGCTCCTGGGGATTTGGGGTTGCTCTGGAAAACTCATTTGCACCACTGCTGT
GCCTTGGAATGCTAGTTGGAGTAATAAATCTCTGGAACAGATTTGGAATCACACGACCTGGATGGAGTGG
GACAGAGAAATTAACAATTACACAAGCTTAATACACTCCTTAATTGAAGAATCGCAAAACCAGCAAGAAA
AGAATGAACAAGAATTATTGGAATTAGATAAATGGGCAAGTTTGTGGAATTGGTTTAACATAACAAATTG
GCTGTGGTATATAAAATTATTCATAATGATAGTAGGAGGCTTGGTAGGTTTAAGAATAGTTTTTGCTGTA
CTTTCTATAGTGAATAGAGTTAGGCAGGGATATTCACCATTATCGTTTCAGACCCACCTCCCAACCCCGA
GGGGACCCGACAGGCCCGAAGGAATAGAAGAAGAAGGTGGAGAGAGAGACAGAGACAGATCCATTCGATT
AGTGAACGGATCGGCACTGCGTGCGCCAATTCTGCAGACAAATGGCAGTATTCATCCACAATTTTAAAAG
AAAAGGGGGGATTGGGGGGTACAGTGCAGGGGAAAGAATAGTAGACATAATAGCAACAGACATACAAACT
AAAGAATTACAAAAACAAATTACAAAAATTCAAAATTTTCGGGTTTATTACAGGGACAGCAGAGATCCAG
TTTGGTTAATTAACTGCAGCCCCGATAAAATAAAAGATTTTATTTAGTCTCCAGAAAAAGGGGGGAATGA
AAGACCCCACCTGTAGGTTTGGCAAGCTAGCTGCAGTAACGCCATTTTGCAAGGCATGGAAAAATACCAA
ACCAAGAATAGAGAAGTTCAGATCAAGGGCGGGTACATGAAAATAGCTAACGTTGGGCCAAACAGGATAT
CTGCGGTGAGCAGTTTCGGCCCCGGCCCGGGGCCAAGAACAGATGGTCACCGCAGTTTCGGCCCCGGCCC
GAGGCCAAGAACAGATGGTCCCCAGATATGGCCCAACCCTCAGCAGTTTCTTAAGACCCATCAGATGTTT
CCAGGCTCCCCCAAGGACCTGAAATGACCCTGCGCCTTATTTGAATTAACCAATCAGCCTGCTTCTCGCT
TCTGTTCGCGCGCTTCTGCTTCCCGAGCTCTATAAAAGAGCTCACAACCCCTCACTCGGCGCGCCAGTCC
TCCGACAGACTGAGTCGCCCGGGGGTCTAGAACGCGTGCCGCCATGACCGAATACAAACCTACCGTGAGG
CTGGCTACAAGAGATGATGTCCCAAGGGCTGTGAGAACACTGGCCGCCGCTTTTGCCGATTACCCTGCCA
CACGCCACACTGTGGACCCAGATCGGCATATCGAGAGAGTGACTGAGCTGCAGGAACTGTTCCTGACCCG
AGTGGGCCTGGACATTGGGAAGGTCTGGGTCGCAGACGATGGAGCAGCTGTGGCTGTCTGGACCACACCA
GAGAGCGTGGAAGCCGGAGCTGTCTTTGCAGAGATCGGCCCTAGAATGGCAGAACTGAGCGGCTCCAGGC
TGGCAGCACAGCAGCAGATGGAGGGACTGCTGGCCCCACACAGGCCTAAGGAACCAGCATGGTTCCTGGC
TACCGTGGGGGTCTCTCCTGACCATCAGGGCAAAGGACTGGGAAGTGCTGTGGTCCTGCCAGGAGTGGAG
GCTGCAGAACGAGCTGGAGTCCCTGCATTTCTGGAGACCTCTGCTCCACGAAACCTGCCCTTCTATGAAC
GGCTGGGCTTTACTGTGACCGCAGATGTGGAGGTCCCCGAAGGACCTAGGACCTGGTGCATGACACGCAA
ACCCGGCGCCTGAGCGATCGCCGCGGCCGCAAGCCTTGTTAAGTGCTCGCTTCGGCAGCACATATACTAT
GTTTGAATGAGGCTTCAGTACTTTACAGAATCGTTGCCTGCACATCTTGGAAACACTTGCTGGGATTACG
ACTTCTTAACCCAACAGAAGGCTCGAGAAGGTATATTGCTGTTGACAGTGAGCGCACAAACGCTCTCATC
GACAAGTAGTGAAGCCACAGATGTACTTGTCGATGAGAGCGTTTGTATGCCTACTGCCTCGGACTTCAAG
GGGCTAGAATTCGGCAGCTGTAGATCTTAGCCACTTTTTAAAAGAAAAGGGGGGACTGGAAGGGCTAACT
GCATCCGGACTGTACTGGGTCTCTCTGGTTAGACCAGATCTGAGCCTGGGAGCTCTCTGGCTAACTAGGG
AACCCACTGCTTAAGCCTCAATAAAGCTTGCCTTGAGTGCTTCAAGTAGTGTGTGCCCGTCTGTTGTGTG
ACTCTGGTAACTAGAGATCCCTCAGACCCTTTTAGTCAGTGTGGAAAATCTCTAGCAGGGCCCGTTTCAT
GTGAGCAAAAGGCCAGCAAAAGGCCAGGAACCGTAAAAAGGCCGCGTTGCTGGCGTTTTTCCATAGGCTC
CGCCCCCCTGACGAGCATCACAAAAATCGACGCTCAAGTCAGAGGTGGCGAAACCCGACAGGACTATAAA
GATACCAGGCGTTTCCCCCTGGAAGCTCCCTCGTGCGCTCTCCTGTTCCGACCCTGCCGCTTACCGGATA
CCTGTCCGCCTTTCTCCCTTCGGGAAGCGTGGCGCTTTCTCATAGCTCACGCTGTAGGTATCTCAGTTCG
GTGTAGGTCGTTCGCTCCAAGCTGGGCTGTGTGCACGAACCCCCCGTTCAGCCCGACCGCTGCGCCTTAT
CCGGTAACTATCGTCTTGAGTCCAACCCGGTAAGACACGACTTATCGCCACTGGCAGCAGCCACTGGTAA
CAGGATTAGCAGAGCGAGGTATGTAGGCGGTGCTACAGAGTTCTTGAAGTGGTGGCCTAACTACGGCTAC
ACTAGAAGAACAGTATTTGGTATCTGCGCTCTGCTGAAGCCAGTTACCTTCGGAAAAAGAGTTGGTAGCT
CTTGATCCGGCAAACAAACCACCGCTGGTAGCGGTGGTTTTTTTGTTTGCAAGCAGCAGATTACGCGCAG
AAAAAAAGGATCTCAAGAAGATCCTTTGATCTTTTCTACGGGGTCTGACGCTCAGTGGAACGAAAACTCA
CGTTAAGGGATTTTGGTCATGAGATTATCAAAAAGGATCTTCACCTAGATCCTTTTAAATTAAAAATGAA
GTTTTAAATCAATCTAAAGTATATATGAGTAAACTTGGTCTGACAGTTACCAATGCTTAATCAGTGAGGC
ACCTATCTCAGCGATCTGTCTATTTCGTTCATCCATAGTTGCCTGACTCCCCGTCGTGTAGATAACTACG
ATACGGGAGGGCTTACCATCTGGCCCCAGTGCTGCAATGATACCGCGAGACCCACGCTCACCGGCTCCAG
ATTTATCAGCAATAAACCAGCCAGCCGGAAGGGCCGAGCGCAGAAGTGGTCCTGCAACTTTATCCGCCTC
CATCCAGTCTATTAATTGTTGCCGGGAAGCTAGAGTAAGTAGTTCGCCAGTTAATAGTTTGCGCAACGTT
GTTGCCATTGCTACAGGCATCGTGGTGTCACGCTCGTCGTTTGGTATGGCTTCATTCAGCTCCGGTTCCC
AACGATCAAGGCGAGTTACATGATCCCCCATGTTGTGCAAAAAAGCGGTTAGCTCCTTCGGTCCTCCGAT
CGTTGTCAGAAGTAAGTTGGCCGCAGTGTTATCACTCATGGTTATGGCAGCACTGCATAATTCTCTTACT
GTCATGCCATCCGTAAGATGCTTTTCTGTGACTGGTGAGTACTCAACCAAGTCATTCTGAGAATAGTGTA
TGCGGCGACCGAGTTGCTCTTGCCCGGCGTCAATACGGGATAATACCGCGCCACATAGCAGAACTTTAAA
AGTGCTCATCATTGGAAAACGTTCTTCGGGGCGAAAACTCTCAAGGATCTTACCGCTGTTGAGATCCAGT
TCGATGTAACCCACTCGTGCACCCAACTGATCTTCAGCATCTTTTACTTTCACCAGCGTTTCTGGGTGAG
CAAAAACAGGAAGGCAAAATGCCGCAAAAAAGGGAATAAGGGCGACACGGAAATGTTGAATACTCATACT
CTTCCTTTTTCAATATTATTGAAGCATTTATCAGGGTTATTGTCTCATGAGCGGATACATATTTGAATGT
ATTTAGAAAAATAAACAAATAGGGGTTCCGCGCACATTTCCCCGAAAAGTGCCACCTGAC
Features (pLannotate 1.2.2; 18 found; start..end, strand, type, name):
     31..83      -  misc_feature   bom (fragment): basis of mobility region from pBR322
    245..574     +  promoter       SV40 promoter: SV40 enhancer and early promoter
    586..965     +  enhancer       CMV enhancer: human cytomegalovirus immediate early enhancer
    966..1165    +  promoter       CMV promoter: human cytomegalovirus (CMV) immediate early promoter
   1183..1363    +  LTR            5' LTR (truncated): truncated 5' long terminal repeat (LTR) from HIV-1
   1410..1535    +  misc_feature   HIV-1 Ψ: packaging signal of human immunodeficiency virus type 1
   1519..1857    +  CDS            HIV-1 gag (fragment): gag protein from human immunodeficiency virus 1; gag
   2032..2265    +  misc_feature   RRE: The Rev response element (RRE) of HIV-1 allows for Rev-dependent mRNA export from the nucleus to the cytoplasm.
   2642..2742    +  CDS            Rev (fragment): human immunodeficiency virus 1 (HIV-1) Rev protein; rev; enhances nuclear export of unspliced and incompletely spliced viral mRNAs
   2792..2909    +  misc_feature   cPPT/CTS: central polypurine tract and central termination sequence of HIV-1
   3046..3453    +  promoter       SFFV promoter: spleen focus-forming virus long terminal repeat (LTR) promoter
   3474..4070    +  CDS            pac: PUAC_STRAD - Protein predicted: Swiss-Prot protein existence level 4. Detoxification of puromycin. From Streptomyces alboniger.
   4321..4346    +  ncRNA          3' miR-30a (fragment): sequence downstream of the 71-nt precursor of the human miR-30a microRNA (Zeng et al., 2002) miRNA
   4376..4395    +  misc_feature   cPPT/CTS (fragment): central polypurine tract and central termination sequence of HIV-1
   4427..4607    +  LTR            5' LTR (truncated): truncated 5' long terminal repeat (LTR) from HIV-1
   4678..5266    -  rep_origin     ori: high-copy-number ColE1/pMB1/pBR322/pUC origin of replication
   5437..6297    -  CDS            AmpR: β-lactamase; bla; confers resistance to ampicillin, carbenicillin, and related antibiotics
   6298..6402    -  promoter       AmpR promoter: bla
