[The description below was written by a language model from this plasmid's Addgene catalogue record and pLannotate feature annotations shown in this document.]
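Description:
pALPS puro miR30-L1221 is an HIV-1-based lentiviral transfer vector built on the pALPS backbone, deposited as a negative control for knockdown experiments. It is propagated in bacteria as a high-copy plasmid through a ColE1/pUC-type origin and is selected with ampicillin via the β-lactamase gene and its native promoter. A fragment of the pBR322 bom region and an SV40 enhancer/early promoter are also annotated in the backbone.

The viral genome is transcribed from a CMV enhancer/promoter placed directly upstream of a truncated 5' LTR, an arrangement that typically makes genomic RNA production in packaging cells independent of Tat. Downstream lie the HIV-1 Ψ packaging signal with a gag fragment, the Rev response element for Rev-dependent nuclear export of the unspliced genome, and the cPPT/CTS, which aids nuclear import of the reverse-transcribed DNA. The internal expression cassette uses the spleen focus-forming virus (SFFV) LTR promoter to drive the puromycin N-acetyltransferase gene (pac), allowing puromycin selection of transduced cells. Following pac, the annotation detects a fragment of 3' miR-30a flanking sequence, consistent with a miR-30-based shRNA embedded in the same Pol II transcript, so that hairpin and selection marker are expressed together. A second truncated LTR closes the provirus.

The catalogue lists the insert as an "shRNA targeting miR30", but the name and feature table suggest that miR30 is the scaffold carrying the L1221 hairpin. The record gives a 21-nt target site but does not state which gene it corresponds to, nor the cloning sites used. The vector serves as the control arm alongside gene-specific pALPS knockdown vectors.
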