Addgene plasmid #101335: pALPS puro miR30-L1221
Purpose: negative control for knockdowns target site: CTTGTCGATGAGAGCGTTTGT
Depositing lab: Jeremy Luban. Depositing organization: University of Massachusetts, Worcester. Publication: Intron-containing RNA from the HIV-1 provirus activates type I interferon and inflammatory cytokines. McCauley SM, Kim K, Nowosielska A, Dauphin A, Yurkovetskiy L, Diehl WE, Luban J. Nat Commun. 2018 Dec 13;9(1):5305. doi: 10.1038/s41467-018-07753-2. PubMed 30546110.
Backbone
  Vector backbone: pALPS
  Vector type: Lentiviral
  Selectable markers: Puromycin
Growth in bacteria
  Bacterial resistance: Ampicillin, 100 μg/mL
  Growth temperature: 30°C
  Growth strain: NEB Stable
  Copy number: High Copy
Gene/Insert
  Gene/Insert name: shRNA targeting miR30
  gRNA/shRNA sequence: CTTGTCGATGAGAGCGTTTGT
  Cloning method: Restriction Enzyme; 5′ cloning site unknown (unknown if destroyed); 3′ cloning site unknown (unknown if destroyed)
  Sequencing primers: 5′ unknown
Terms and licenses: Academic/Nonprofit Terms; Industry Terms: Not Available to Industry
How to cite: pALPS puro miR30-L1221 was a gift from Jeremy Luban (Addgene plasmid # 101335 ; http://n2t.net/addgene:101335 ; RRID:Addgene_101335)
